>Addgene plasmid #176609 | NK73 | addgene full sequence | sequence record 362590 | Addgene NGS Result
GCAGAGAGAAAAAAGAGCAGTGGGAATAGGAGCTTTGTTCCTTGGGTTCTTGGGAGCAGCAGGAAGCACT
ATGGGCGCAGCGTCAATGACGCTGACGGTACAGGCCAGACAATTATTGTCTGGTATAGTGCAGCAGCAGA
ACAATTTGCTGAGGGCTATTGAGGCGCAACAGCATCTGTTGCAACTCACAGTCTGGGGCATCAAGCAGCT
CCAGGCAAGAATCCTGGCTGTGGAAAGATACCTAAAGGATCAACAGCTCCTGGGGATTTGGGGTTGCTCT
GGAAAACTCATTTGCACCACTGCTGTGCCTTGGAATGCTAGTTGGAGTAATAAATCTCTGGAACAGATTT
GGAATCACACGACCTGGATGGAGTGGGACAGAGAAATTAACAATTACACAAGCTTAATACACTCCTTAAT
TGAAGAATCGCAAAACCAGCAAGAAAAGAATGAACAAGAATTATTGGAATTAGATAAATGGGCAAGTTTG
TGGAATTGGTTTAACATAACAAATTGGCTGTGGTATATAAAATTATTCATAATGATAGTAGGAGGCTTGG
TAGGTTTAAGAATAGTTTTTGCTGTACTTTCTATAGTGAATAGAGTTAGGCAGGGATATTCACCATTATC
GTTTCAGACCCACCTCCCAACCCCGAGGGGACCCGACAGGCCCGAAGGAATAGAAGAAGAAGGTGGAGAG
AGAGACAGAGACAGATCCATTCGATTAGTGAACGGATCTCGACGGTATCGCCAAATGGCAGTATTCATCC
ACAATTTTAAAAGAAAAGGGGGGATTGGGGGGTACAGTGCAGGGGAAAGAATAGTAGACATAATAGCAAC
AGACATACAAACTAAAGAATTACAAAAACAAATTACAAAAATTCAAAATTTTCGGGTTTATTACAGGGAC
AGCAGAGATCCAGTTTGGATCGATAAGCTTGATATCGAATTCCTGCAGCCCCGATAAAATAAAAGATTTT
ATTTAGTCTCCAGAAAAAGGGGGGAATGAAAGACCCCACCTGTAGGTTTGGCAAGCTAGCTGCAGTAACG
CCATTTTGCAAGGCATGGAAAAATACCAAACCAAGAATAGAGAAGTTCAGATCAAGGGCGGGTACATGAA
AATAGCTAACGTTGGGCCAAACAGGATATCTGCGGTGAGCAGTTTCGGCCCCGGCCCGGGGCCAAGAACA
GATGGTCACCGCAGTTTCGGCCCCGGCCCGAGGCCAAGAACAGATGGTCCCCAGATATGGCCCAACCCTC
AGCAGTTTCTTAAGACCCATCAGATGTTTCCAGGCTCCCCCAAGGACCTGAAATGACCCTGCGCCTTATT
TGAATTAACCAATCAGCCTGCTTCTCGCTTCTGTTCGCGCGCTTCTGCTTCCCGAGCTCTATAAAAGAGC
TCACAACCCCTCACTCGGCGCGCCAGTCCTCCGACAGACTGAGTCGCCCGGGGGGGATCTGGAGCTCTCG
AGAATTCTCACGCGGCCGCCACCATGCAGTCGGGCACTCACTGGAGAGTTCTGGGCCTCTGCCTCTTATC
AGTTGGCGTTTGGGGGCAAGATTACCCATACGACGTCCCAGACTACGCTCTGCCCGAGACCGGCGGCGGC
GGCGGCGGCGACAAAGACTGCGAAATGAAGCGCACCACCCTGGATAGCCCTCTGGGCAAGCTGGAACTGT
CTGGGTGCGAACAGGGCCTGCACCGTATCATCTTCCTGGGCAAAGGAACATCTGCCGCCGACGCCGTGGA
AGTGCCTGCCCCAGCCGCCGTGCTGGGCGGACCAGAGCCACTGATGCAGGCCACCGCCTGGCTCAACGCC
TACTTTCACCAGCCTGAGGCCATCGAGGAGTTCCCTGTGCCAGCCCTGCACCACCCAGTGTTCCAGCAGG
AGAGCTTTACCCGCCAGGTGCTGTGGAAACTGCTGAAAGTGGTGAAGTTCGGAGAGGTCATCAGCTACAG
CCACCTGGCCGCCCTGGCCGGCAATCCCGCCGCCACCGCCGCCGTGAAAACCGCCCTGAGCGGAAATCCC
GTGCCCATTCTGATCCCCTGCCACCGGGTGGTGCAGGGCGACCTGGACGTGGGGGGCTACGAGGGCGGGC
TCGCCGTGAAAGAGTGGCTGCTGGCCCACGAGGGCCACAGACTGGGCAAGCCTGGGCTGGGTGGCGGAAG
CGGAGGTAGTGGTGGAAGCCCCCCAGACCACATTCCTTGGATTACAGCTGTACTTCCAACAGTTATTATA
TGTGTGATGGTTTTCTGTCTAATTCTATGGAAATGGAAGAAGAAGAAGCGGCCTCGGCGACTCAAGATCC
AGGTCCGAAAGGCAGCTATAGCCAGCCGTGAGAAAGCAGATGCTGTCTACACGGGCCTGAACACCCGGAG
CCAGGAGACATATGAGACTCTGAAGCATGAGAAACCACCCCAGGGATCCGGAAGTATGGTGAGCAAGGGC
GAGGAGCTGTTCACCGGGGTGGTGCCCATCCTGGTCGAGCTGGACGGCGACGTAAACGGCCACAAGTTCA
GCGTGTCCGGCGAGGGCGAGGGCGATGCCACCTACGGCAAGCTGACCCTGAAGTTCATCTGCACCACCGG
CAAGCTGCCCGTGCCCTGGCCCACCCTCGTGACCACCCTGACCTACGGCGTGCAGTGCTTCAGCCGCTAC
CCCGACCACATGAAGCAGCACGACTTCTTCAAGTCCGCCATGCCCGAAGGCTACGTCCAGGAGCGCACCA
TCTTCTTCAAGGACGACGGCAACTACAAGACCCGCGCCGAGGTGAAGTTCGAGGGCGACACCCTGGTGAA
CCGCATCGAGCTGAAGGGCATCGACTTCAAGGAGGACGGCAACATCCTGGGGCACAAGCTGGAGTACAAC
TACAACAGCCACAACGTCTATATCATGGCCGACAAGCAGAAGAACGGCATCAAGGTGAACTTCAAGATCC
GCCACAACATCGAGGACGGCAGCGTGCAGCTCGCCGACCACTACCAGCAGAACACCCCCATCGGCGACGG
CCCCGTGCTGCTGCCCGACAACCACTACCTGAGCACCCAGTCCGCCCTGAGCAAAGACCCCAACGAGAAG
CGCGATCACATGGTCCTGCTGGAGTTCGTGACCGCCGCCGGGATCACTCTCGGCATGGACGAGCTGTACA
AGTAAAGCGGCCGCGACTCTAGAGTCGACCTGCAGGCATGCAAGCTTGATATCAAGCTTATCGATAATCA
ACCTCTGGATTACAAAATTTGTGAAAGATTGACTGGTATTCTTAACTATGTTGCTCCTTTTACGCTATGT
GGATACGCTGCTTTAATGCCTTTGTATCATGCTATTGCTTCCCGTATGGCTTTCATTTTCTCCTCCTTGT
ATAAATCCTGGTTGCTGTCTCTTTATGAGGAGTTGTGGCCCGTTGTCAGGCAACGTGGCGTGGTGTGCAC
TGTGTTTGCTGACGCAACCCCCACTGGTTGGGGCATTGCCACCACCTGTCAGCTCCTTTCCGGGACTTTC
GCTTTCCCCCTCCCTATTGCCACGGCGGAACTCATCGCCGCCTGCCTTGCCCGCTGCTGGACAGGGGCTC
GGCTGTTGGGCACTGACAATTCCGTGGTGTTGTCGGGGAAATCATCGTCCTTTCCTTGGCTGCTCGCCTG
TGTTGCCACCTGGATTCTGCGCGGGACGTCCTTCTGCTACGTCCCTTCGGCCCTCAATCCAGCGGACCTT
CCTTCCCGCGGCCTGCTGCCGGCTCTGCGGCCTCTTCCGCGTCTTCGCCTTCGCCCTCAGACGAGTCGGA
TCTCCCTTTGGGCCGCCTCCCCGCATCGATACCGTCGACCTCGAGGGAATTAATTCGAGCTCGGTACCTT
TAAGACCAATGACTTACAAGGCAGCTGTAGATCTTAGCCACTTTTTAAAAGAAAAGGGGGGACTGGAAGG
GCTAATTCACTCCCAACGAAGACAAGATCTGCTTTTTGCTTGTACTGGGTCTCTCTGGTTAGACCAGATC
TGAGCCTGGGAGCTCTCTGGCTAACTAGGGAACCCACTGCTTAAGCCTCAATAAAGCTTGCCTTGAGTGC
TTCAAGTAGTGTGTGCCCGTCTGTTGTGTGACTCTGGTAACTAGAGATCCCTCAGACCCTTTTAGTCAGT
GTGGAAAATCTCTAGCAGCATCTAGAATTAATTCCGTGTATTCTATAGTGTCACCTAAATCGTATGTGTA
TGATACATAAGGTTATGTATTAATTGTAGCCGCGTTCTAACGACAATATGTACAAGCCTAATTGTGTAGC
ATCTGGCTTACTGAAGCAGACCCTATCATCTCTCTCGTAAACTGCCGTCAGAGTCGGTTTGGTTGGACGA
ACCTTCTGAGTTTCTGGTAACGCCGTCCCGCACCCGGAAATGGTCAGCGAACCAATCAGCAGGGTCATCG
CTAGCCAGATCCTCTACGCCGGACGCATCGTGGCCGGCATCACCGGCGCCACAGGTGCGGTTGCTGGCGC
CTATATCGCCGACATCACCGATGGGGAAGATCGGGCTCGCCACTTCGGGCTCATGAGCGCTTGTTTCGGC
GTGGGTATGGTGGCAGGCCCCGTGGCCGGGGGACTGTTGGGCGCCATCTCCTTGCATGCACCATTCCTTG
CGGCGGCGGTGCTCAACGGCCTCAACCTACTACTGGGCTGCTTCCTAATGCAGGAGTCGCATAAGGGAGA
GCGTCGAATGGTGCACTCTCAGTACAATCTGCTCTGATGCCGCATAGTTAAGCCAGCCCCGACACCCGCC
AACACCCGCTGACGCGCCCTGACGGGCTTGTCTGCTCCCGGCATCCGCTTACAGACAAGCTGTGACCGTC
TCCGGGAGCTGCATGTGTCAGAGGTTTTCACCGTCATCACCGAAACGCGCGAGACGAAAGGGCCTCGTGA
TACGCCTATTTTTATAGGTTAATGTCATGATAATAATGGTTTCTTAGACGTCAGGTGGCACTTTTCGGGG
AAATGTGCGCGGAACCCCTATTTGTTTATTTTTCTAAATACATTCAAATATGTATCCGCTCATGAGACAA
TAACCCTGATAAATGCTTCAATAATATTGAAAAAGGAAGAGTATGAGTATTCAACATTTCCGTGTCGCCC
TTATTCCCTTTTTTGCGGCATTTTGCCTTCCTGTTTTTGCTCACCCAGAAACGCTGGTGAAAGTAAAAGA
TGCTGAAGATCAGTTGGGTGCACGAGTGGGTTACATCGAACTGGATCTCAACAGCGGTAAGATCCTTGAG
AGTTTTCGCCCCGAAGAACGTTTTCCAATGATGAGCACTTTTAAAGTTCTGCTATGTGGCGCGGTATTAT
CCCGTATTGACGCCGGGCAAGAGCAACTCGGTCGCCGCATACACTATTCTCAGAATGACTTGGTTGAGTA
CTCACCAGTCACAGAAAAGCATCTTACGGATGGCATGACAGTAAGAGAATTATGCAGTGCTGCCATAACC
ATGAGTGATAACACTGCGGCCAACTTACTTCTGACAACGATCGGAGGACCGAAGGAGCTAACCGCTTTTT
TGCACAACATGGGGGATCATGTAACTCGCCTTGATCGTTGGGAACCGGAGCTGAATGAAGCCATACCAAA
CGACGAGCGTGACACCACGATGCCTGTAGCAATGGCAACAACGTTGCGCAAACTATTAACTGGCGAACTA
CTTACTCTAGCTTCCCGGCAACAATTAATAGACTGGATGGAGGCGGATAAAGTTGCAGGACCACTTCTGC
GCTCGGCCCTTCCGGCTGGCTGGTTTATTGCTGATAAATCTGGAGCCGGTGAGCGTGGGTCTCGCGGTAT
CATTGCAGCACTGGGGCCAGATGGTAAGCCCTCCCGTATCGTAGTTATCTACACGACGGGGAGTCAGGCA
ACTATGGATGAACGAAATAGACAGATCGCTGAGATAGGTGCCTCACTGATTAAGCATTGGTAACTGTCAG
ACCAAGTTTACTCATATATACTTTAGATTGATTTAAAACTTCATTTTTAATTTAAAAGGATCTAGGTGAA
GATCCTTTTTGATAATCTCATGACCAAAATCCCTTAACGTGAGTTTTCGTTCCACTGAGCGTCAGACCCC
GTAGAAAAGATCAAAGGATCTTCTTGAGATCCTTTTTTTCTGCGCGTAATCTGCTGCTTGCAAACAAAAA
AACCACCGCTACCAGCGGTGGTTTGTTTGCCGGATCAAGAGCTACCAACTCTTTTTCCGAAGGTAACTGG
CTTCAGCAGAGCGCAGATACCAAATACTGTTCTTCTAGTGTAGCCGTAGTTAGGCCACCACTTCAAGAAC
TCTGTAGCACCGCCTACATACCTCGCTCTGCTAATCCTGTTACCAGTGGCTGCTGCCAGTGGCGATAAGT
CGTGTCTTACCGGGTTGGACTCAAGACGATAGTTACCGGATAAGGCGCAGCGGTCGGGCTGAACGGGGGG
TTCGTGCACACAGCCCAGCTTGGAGCGAACGACCTACACCGAACTGAGATACCTACAGCGTGAGCTATGA
GAAAGCGCCACGCTTCCCGAAGGGAGAAAGGCGGACAGGTATCCGGTAAGCGGCAGGGTCGGAACAGGAG
AGCGCACGAGGGAGCTTCCAGGGGGAAACGCCTGGTATCTTTATAGTCCTGTCGGGTTTCGCCACCTCTG
ACTTGAGCGTCGATTTTTGTGATGCTCGTCAGGGGGGCGGAGCCTATGGAAAAACGCCAGCAACGCGGCC
TTTTTACGGTTCCTGGCCTTTTGCTGGCCTTTTGCTCACATGTTCTTTCCTGCGTTATCCCCTGATTCTG
TGGATAACCGTATTACCGCCTTTGAGTGAGCTGATACCGCTCGCCGCAGCCGAACGACCGAGCGCAGCGA
GTCAGTGAGCGAGGAAGCGGAAGAGCGCCCAATACGCAAACCGCCTCTCCCCGCGCGTTGGCCGATTCAT
TAATGCAGCTGTGGAATGTGTGTCAGTTAGGGTGTGGAAAGTCCCCAGGCTCCCCAGCAGGCAGAAGTAT
GCAAAGCATGCATCTCAATTAGTCAGCAACCAGGTGTGGAAAGTCCCCAGGCTCCCCAGCAGGCAGAAGT
ATGCAAAGCATGCATCTCAATTAGTCAGCAACCATAGTCCCGCCCCTAACTCCGCCCATCCCGCCCCTAA
CTCCGCCCAGTTCCGCCCATTCTCCGCCCCATGGCTGACTAATTTTTTTTATTTATGCAGAGGCCGAGGC
CGCCTCGGCCTCTGAGCTATTCCAGAAGTAGTGAGGAGGCTTTTTTGGAGGCCTAGGCTTTTGCAAAAAG
CTTGGACACAAGACAGGCTTGCGAGATATGTTTGAGAATACCACTTTATCCCGCGTCAGGGAGAGGCAGT
GCGTAAAAAGACGCGGACTCATGTGAAATACTGGTTTTTAGTGCGCCAGATCTCTATAATCTCGCGCAAC
CTATTTTCCCCTCGAACACTTTTTAAGCCGTAGATAAACAGGCTGGGACACTTCACATGAGCGAAAAATA
CATCGTCACCTGGGACATGTTGCAGATCCATGCACGTAAACTCGCAAGCCGACTGATGCCTTCTGAACAA
TGGAAAGGCATTATTGCCGTAAGCCGTGGCGGTCTGTACCGGGTGCGTTACTGGCGCGTGAACTGGGTAT
TCGTCATGTCGATACCGTTTGTATTTCCAGCTACGATCACGACAACCAGCGCGAGCTTAAAGTGCTGAAA
CGCGCAGAAGGCGATGGCGAAGGCTTCATCGTTATTGATGACCTGGTGGATACCGGTGGTACTGCGGTTG
CGATTCGTGAAATGTATCCAAAAGCGCACTTTGTCACCATCTTCGCAAAACCGGCTGGTCGTCCGCTGGT
TGATGACTATGTTGTTGATATCCCGCAAGATACCTGGATTGAACAGCCGTGGGATATGGGCGTCGTATTC
GTCCCGCCAATCTCCGGTCGCTAATCTTTTCAACGCCTGGCACTGCCGGGCGTTGTTCTTTTTAACTTCA
GGCGGGTTACAATAGTTTCCAGTAAGTATTCTGGAGGCTGCATCCATGACACAGGCAAACCTGAGCGAAA
CCCTGTTCAAACCCCGCTTTAAACATCCTGAAACCTCGACGCTAGTCCGCCGCTTTAATCACGGCGCACA
ACCGCCTGTGCAGTCGGCCCTTGATGGTAAAACCATCCCTCACTGGTATCGCATGATTAACCGTCTGATG
TGGATCTGGCGCGGCATTGACCCACGCGAAATCCTCGACGTCCAGGCACGTATTGTGATGAGCGATGCCG
AACGTACCGACGATGATTTATACGATACGGTGATTGGCTACCGTGGCGGCAACTGGATTTATGAGTGGGC
CCCGGATCTTTGTGAAGGAACCTTACTTCTGTGGTGTGACATAATTGGACAAACTACCTACAGAGATTTA
AAGCTCTAAGGTAAATATAAAATTTTTAAGTGTATAATGTGTTAAACTACTGATTCTAATTGTTTGTGTA
TTTTAGATTCCAACCTATGGAACTGATGAATGGGAGCAGTGGTGGAATGCCTTTAATGAGGAAAACCTGT
TTTGCTCAGAAGAAATGCCATCTAGTGATGATGAGGCTACTGCTGACTCTCAACATTCTACTCCTCCAAA
AAAGAAGAGAAAGGTAGAAGACCCCAAGGACTTTCCTTCAGAATTGCTAAGTTTTTTGAGTCATGCTGTG
TTTAGTAATAGAACTCTTGCTTGCTTTGCTATTTACACCACAAAGGAAAAAGCTGCACTGCTATACAAGA
AAATTATGGAAAAATATTCTGTAACCTTTATAAGTAGGCATAACAGTTATAATCATAACATACTGTTTTT
TCTTACTCCACACAGGCATAGAGTGTCTGCTATTAATAACTATGCTCAAAAATTGTGTACCTTTAGCTTT
TTAATTTGTAAAGGGGTTAATAAGGAATATTTGATGTATAGTGCCTTGACTAGAGATCATAATCAGCCAT
ACCACATTTGTAGAGGTTTTACTTGCTTTAAAAAACCTCCCACACCTCCCCCTGAACCTGAAACATAAAA
TGAATGCAATTGTTGTTGTTAACTTGTTTATTGCAGCTTATAATGGTTACAAATAAAGCAATAGCATCAC
AAATTTCACAAATAAAGCATTTTTTTCACTGCATTCTAGTTGTGGTTTGTCCAAACTCATCAATGTATCT
TATCATGTCTGGATCAACTGGATAACTCAAGCTAACCAAAATCATCCCAAACTTCCCACCCCATACCCTA
TTACCACTGCCAATTACCTGTGGTTTCATTTACTCTAAACCTGTGATTCCTCTGAATTATTTTCATTTTA
AAGAAATTGTATTTGTTAAATATGTACTACAAACTTAGTAGTTGGAAGGGCTAATTCACTCCCAAAGAAG
ACAAGATATCCTTGATCTGTGGATCTACCACACACAAGGCTACTTCCCTGATTAGCAGAACTACACACCA
GGGCCAGGGGTCAGATATCCACTGACCTTTGGATGGTGCTACAAGCTAGTACCAGTTGAGCCAGATAAGG
TAGAAGAGGCCAATAAAGGAGAGAACACCAGCTTGTTACACCCTGTGAGCCTGCATGGGATGGATGACCC
GGAGAGAGAAGTGTTAGAGTGGAGGTTTGACAGCCGCCTAGCATTTCATCACGTGGCCCGAGAGCTGCAT
CCGGAGTACTTCAAGAACTGCTGATATCGAGCTTGCTACAAGGGACTTTCCGCTGGGGACTTTCCAGGGA
GGCGTGGCCTGGGCGGGACTGGGGAGTGGCGAGCCCTCAGATCCTGCATATAAGCAGCTGCTTTTTGCCT
GTACTGGGTCTCTCTGGTTAGACCAGATCTGAGCCTGGGAGCTCTCTGGCTAACTAGGGAACCCACTGCT
TAAGCCTCAATAAAGCTTGCCTTGAGTGCTTCAAGTAGTGTGTGCCCGTCTGTTGTGTGACTCTGGTAAC
TAGAGATCCCTCAGACCCTTTTAGTCAGTGTGGAAAATCTCTAGCAGTGGCGCCCGAACAGGGACTTGAA
AGCGAAAGGGAAACCAGAGGAGCTCTCTCGACGCAGGACTCGGCTTGCTGAAGCGCGCACGGCAAGAGGC
GAGGGGCGGCGACTGGTGAGTACGCCAAAAATTTTGACTAGCGGAGGCTAGAAGGAGAGAGATGGGTGCG
AGAGCGTCAGTATTAAGCGGGGGAGAATTAGATCGCGATGGGAAAAAATTCGGTTAAGGCCAGGGGGAAA
GAAAAAATATAAATTAAAACATATAGTATGGGCAAGCAGGGAGCTAGAACGATTCGCAGTTAATCCTGGC
CTGTTAGAAACATCAGAAGGCTGTAGACAAATACTGGGACAGCTACAACCATCCCTTCAGACAGGATCAG
AAGAACTTAGATCATTATATAATACAGTAGCAACCCTCTATTGTGTGCATCAAAGGATAGAGATAAAAGA
CACCAAGGAAGCTTTAGACAAGATAGAGGAAGAGCAAAACAAAAGTAAGACCACCGCACAGCAAGCGGCC
GGCCGCTGATCTTCAGACCTGGAGGAGGAGATATGAGGGACAATTGGAGAAGTGAATTATATAAATATAA
AGTAGTAAAAATTGAACCATTAGGAGTAGCACCCACCAAGGCAAAGAGAAGAGTGGT
Features (pLannotate 1.2.2; 39 found; start..end, strand, type, name):
     28..261     +  misc_feature   RRE: The Rev response element (RRE) of HIV-1 allows for Rev-dependent mRNA export from the nucleus to the cytoplasm.
    638..738     +  CDS            Rev (fragment): human immunodeficiency virus 1 (HIV-1) Rev protein; rev; enhances nuclear export of unspliced and incompletely spliced viral mRNAs
    775..892     +  misc_feature   cPPT/CTS: central polypurine tract and central termination sequence of HIV-1
    929..961     -  misc_feature   MCS (fragment): pBluescript multiple cloning site
   1045..1452    +  promoter       SFFV promoter: spleen focus-forming virus long terminal repeat (LTR) promoter
   1494..1562    +  CDS            CD3E (fragment): CD3E_HUMAN - Also known as T3E. Experimental evidence at protein level: Swiss-Prot protein existence level 1. Part of the TCR-CD3 complex present on T-lymphocyte cell surface that plays an essential role in adaptive immune response. When antigen presenting cells (APCs) activate T-cell receptor (TCR), TCR- mediated signals are transmitted across the cell membrane by the CD3 chains CD3D, CD3E, CD3G and CD3Z. All CD3 chains contain immunoreceptor tyrosine-based activation motifs (ITAMs) in their cytoplasmic domain. Upon TCR engagement, these motifs become phosphorylated by Src family protein tyro
   1602..1619    +  promoter       chicken β-actin promoter (fragment): contains a 21-bp deletion relative to the standard chicken β-actin promoter
   1620..2162    +  CDS            SNAP-tag®: human O6-alkylguanine-DNA-alkyltransferase variant that forms covalent bonds with benzylguanine derivatives fast-reacting variant, optimized for mammalian expression
   2190..2297    +  CDS            CD86 (fragment): CD86_HUMAN - Also known as CD28LG2. Experimental evidence at protein level: Swiss-Prot protein existence level 1. (Microbial infection) Acts as a receptor for adenovirus subgroup B. From Homo sapiens (Human).
   2298..2423    +  CDS            Fcer1g (fragment): FCERG_MOUSE - Also known as Fce1g. Experimental evidence at protein level: Swiss-Prot protein existence level 1. Adapter protein containing an immunoreceptor tyrosine-based activation motif (ITAM) that transduces activation signals from various immunoreceptors. As a component of the high-affinity immunoglobulin E (IgE) receptor, mediates allergic inflammatory signaling in mast cells (PubMed:14764707). As a constitutive component of interleukin-3 receptor complex, selectively mediates interleukin 4/IL4 production by basophils, priming T-cells toward effector T-helper 2 subset (PubMed:19098920).
   2436..3155    +  CDS            EGFP: the original enhanced GFP (Yang et al., 1996) mammalian codon-optimized
   3167..3197    +  misc_feature   MCS (fragment): pUC18/19 multiple cloning site
   3198..3216    +  misc_feature   MCS (fragment): pBluescript multiple cloning site
   3216..3804    +  misc_feature   WPRE: woodchuck hepatitis virus posttranscriptional regulatory element
   3805..3827    +  misc_feature   MCS (fragment): pBluescript multiple cloning site
   3844..3912    +  CDS            nef (fragment): NEF_HV1Z2 - Experimental evidence at protein level: Swiss-Prot protein existence level 1. Extracellular Nef protein targets CD4(+) T-lymphocytes for apoptosis by interacting with CXCR4 surface receptors. From Human immunodeficiency virus type 1 group M subtype D (isolate Z2/CDC-Z34) (HIV-1).
   3914..4147    +  LTR            3' LTR (ΔU3): self-inactivating 3' long terminal repeat (LTR) from HIV-1
   4172..4190    -  promoter       SP6 promoter: promoter for bacteriophage SP6 RNA polymerase
   4418..4697    +  CDS            TcR (fragment): tetracycline efflux protein; tet; confers resistance to tetracycline
   4698..4746    -  misc_feature   bom (fragment): basis of mobility region from pBR322
   4848..4883    -  CDS            rop (fragment): Rop protein, which maintains plasmids at low copy number; rop
   4978..5082    +  promoter       AmpR promoter: bla
   5083..5943    +  CDS            AmpR: β-lactamase; bla; confers resistance to ampicillin, carbenicillin, and related antibiotics
   6114..6702    +  rep_origin     ori: high-copy-number ColE1/pMB1/pBR322/pUC origin of replication
   6885..6941    +  CDS            lacI (fragment): lac repressor; lacI; The lac repressor binds to the lac operator to inhibit transcription in E. coli. This inhibition can be relieved by adding lactose or isopropyl-β-D-thiogalactopyranoside (IPTG).
   6948..7277    +  promoter       SV40 promoter: SV40 enhancer and early promoter
   7477..7596    +  CDS            gpt (fragment): XGPT_ECOLI - Also known as gpp, gxu. Experimental evidence at protein level: Swiss-Prot protein existence level 1. Purine salvage pathway enzyme that catalyzes the transfer of the ribosyl-5-phosphate group from 5-phospho-alpha-D-ribose 1- diphosphate (PRPP) to the N9 position of the 6-oxopurines guanine and xanthine to form the corresponding ribonucleotides GMP (guanosine 5'- monophosphate) and XMP (xanthosine 5'-monophosphate), with the release of PPi. To a lesser extent, also acts on hypoxanthine (PubMed:9100006, PubMed:3886014). Does not ribophosphorylate adenine (PubMed:3886014). From Esch
   7596..7931    +  CDS            gpt (fragment): XGPT_ECOLI - Also known as gpp, gxu. Experimental evidence at protein level: Swiss-Prot protein existence level 1. Purine salvage pathway enzyme that catalyzes the transfer of the ribosyl-5-phosphate group from 5-phospho-alpha-D-ribose 1- diphosphate (PRPP) to the N9 position of the 6-oxopurines guanine and xanthine to form the corresponding ribonucleotides GMP (guanosine 5'- monophosphate) and XMP (xanthosine 5'-monophosphate), with the release of PPi. To a lesser extent, also acts on hypoxanthine (PubMed:9100006, PubMed:3886014). Does not ribophosphorylate adenine (PubMed:3886014). From Esch
   8026..8331    +  CDS            frsA (fragment): FRSA_ECOLI - Also known as yafA. Experimental evidence at protein level: Swiss-Prot protein existence level 1. Catalyzes the hydrolysis of esters (PubMed:15808744). Displays esterase activity toward pNP-butyrate (PubMed:15808744). May stimulate mixed-acid fermentation by acting as a fermentation/respiration switch that down-regulates respiration and up- regulates fermentation rates (PubMed:15169777). From Escherichia coli (strain K12).
   8335..8409    +  CDS            small t antigen (fragment): SV40 (simian virus 40) small t antigen
   8411..8476    +  intron         small t intron: SV40 (simian virus 40) small t antigen intron
   8606..8626    +  CDS            SV40 NLS: nuclear localization signal of SV40 (simian virus 40) large T antigen
   8945..9028    +  CDS            large T antigen (fragment): large T antigen from SV40 (simian virus 40)
   9051..9185    +  polyA_signal   SV40 poly(A) signal: SV40 polyadenylation signal
   9352..9681    +  CDS            nef (fragment): NEF_HV1BR - Experimental evidence at protein level: Swiss-Prot protein existence level 1. Extracellular Nef protein targets CD4(+) T-lymphocytes for apoptosis by interacting with CXCR4 surface receptors (PubMed:14990729). From Human immunodeficiency virus type 1 group M subtype B (isolate BRU/LAI) (HIV-1).
   9729..9986    +  LTR            5' LTR (truncated): truncated 5' long terminal repeat (LTR) from HIV-1
  10033..10158   +  misc_feature   HIV-1 Ψ: packaging signal of human immunodeficiency virus type 1
  10142..10480   +  CDS            HIV-1 gag (fragment): gag protein from human immunodeficiency virus 1; gag
  10479..10625   +  CDS            env (fragment): ENV_HV1W1 - Experimental evidence at protein level: Swiss-Prot protein existence level 1. [Transmembrane protein gp41]: Acts as a class I viral fusion protein. Under the current model, the protein has at least 3 conformational states: pre-fusion native state, pre-hairpin intermediate state, and post-fusion hairpin state. During fusion of viral and target intracellular membranes, the coiled coil regions (heptad repeats) assume a trimer-of-hairpins structure, positioning the fusion peptide in close proximity to the C-terminal region of the ectodomain. The formation of this structure appears to d
