[The description below was written by a language model from this plasmid's Addgene catalogue record and pLannotate feature annotations shown in this document.]
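Description:
NK73 is a lentiviral transfer plasmid built on the pHR backbone for expressing a synthetic phagocytic receptor in mammalian cells. It is propagated in E. coli through a high-copy ColE1/pUC-type origin with ampicillin selection (AmpR under its own bla promoter). The viral portion has the usual HIV-1 elements of a self-inactivating vector: a 5' LTR (annotated as truncated), the Ψ packaging signal with adjoining gag and env fragments, the Rev response element for Rev-dependent nuclear export of the genomic RNA, the cPPT/CTS, and a ΔU3 3' LTR that disables LTR promoter activity after integration. The backbone also carries an SV40 promoter followed by gpt fragments and SV40 small t intron and polyadenylation sequences, which appear to be backbone remnants. The record does not describe them as a functional selection marker.

The payload is driven by the SFFV promoter and followed by a WPRE, which enhances transcript stability and expression. The annotated coding segments run in sequence. First comes a short fragment matching CD3ε at the start of the open reading frame, perhaps a signal peptide, though the record does not say so. It is followed by a SNAP-tag, a short fragment of human CD86, a fragment of the Fc receptor common γ chain (FCERG), and EGFP. The γ-chain segment supplies an ITAM signalling motif. Its best annotation match is to the mouse protein, whereas the catalogue lists the insert as human and synthetic. The SNAP-tag allows covalent coupling of benzylguanine-modified ligands, and EGFP reports expression and localisation. The stated purpose is to test bead engulfment by macrophages, in work on how nanoscale clustering of Fcγ receptors using DNA origami promotes phagocytosis.
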