Addgene plasmid #176609: NK73
Purpose: To test bead engulfment of macrophages.
Depositing lab: Meghan Morrissey. Depositing organization: University of California, Santa Barbara. Publication: Tight nanoscale clustering of Fcgamma receptors using DNA origami promotes phagocytosis. Kern N, Dong R, Douglas SM, Vale RD, Morrissey MA. Elife. 2021 Jun 3;10. pii: 68311. doi: 10.7554/eLife.68311. PubMed 34080973.
Backbone
  Vector backbone: pHR
  Vector type: Mammalian Expression, Lentiviral
Growth in bacteria
  Bacterial resistance: Ampicillin, 100 μg/mL
  Growth temperature: 37°C
  Growth strain: NEB Stable
  Copy number: High Copy
Gene/Insert
  Gene/Insert name: SNAP-CD86-FCERG
  Species: H. sapiens (human), Synthetic
  Mutation: n/a
  Entrez Gene: CD86 (a.k.a. B7-2, B7.2, B70, CD28LG2, LAB72)
  Cloning method: Gibson Cloning
Terms and licenses: Academic/Nonprofit Terms; Industry Terms: Not Available to Industry
How to cite: NK73 was a gift from Meghan Morrissey (Addgene plasmid # 176609 ; http://n2t.net/addgene:176609 ; RRID:Addgene_176609)
